Addgene plasmid #36880: pBT268_(pCA-ATG-intron-tTA2-iiTRE-tdT3Mycii)
Depositing lab: Liqun Luo. Depositing organization: Stanford University. Publication: Extensions of MADM (Mosaic Analysis with Double Markers) in Mice. Tasic B, Miyamichi K, Hippenmeyer S, Dani VS, Zeng H, Joo W, Zong H, Chen-Tsai Y, Luo L. PLoS One. 2012;7(3):e33332. Epub 2012 Mar 27. 10.1371/journal.pone.0033332 PubMed 22479386.
Backbone
  Vector backbone: pBluescript SK(+)
  Backbone manufacturer: Stratagene
  Backbone size w/o insert (bp): 3000
  Total vector size (bp): 9142
  Vector type: Mammalian Expression
Growth in bacteria
  Bacterial resistance: Ampicillin, 100 μg/mL
  Growth temperature: 30°C
  Growth strain: Stbl2
  Growth instructions: If plasmid yields are poor in DH5alpha, we recommend Stbl2 cells (Invitrogen) grown at 30C.
  Copy number: High Copy
Gene/Insert 1
  Gene/Insert name: tTA2 (alt name: tetracycline transactivator 2)
  Mutation: insertion of a beta-globin intron with a loxP site after start codon of tTA2
  Promoter: CAG (chicken beta actin promoter and CMV enhancer)
  Cloning method: Unknown
  Sequencing primers: 5′ see sequence; 3′ see sequence
Gene/Insert 2
  Gene/Insert name: tdT-3Myc (alt name: tdTomato)
  Promoter: TRE (tetO)
  Tag / fusion protein: 3 Myc tags (C terminal on insert)
  Cloning method: Unknown
  Sequencing primers: 5′ see sequence; 3′ see sequence
Gene/Insert 3
  Gene/Insert name: insulator (alt name: chicken beta-globin HS4 insulator core (~250 bp))
  Promoter: none
  Cloning method: Unknown
  Sequencing primers: 5′ see sequence; 3′ see sequence
Resource information
  A portion of this plasmid was derived from a plasmid made by: W. Hillen and R. Tsien
Terms and licenses: Academic/Nonprofit Terms; Industry Terms: Not Available to Industry
How to cite: pBT268_(pCA-ATG-intron-tTA2-iiTRE-tdT3Mycii) was a gift from Liqun Luo (Addgene plasmid # 36880 ; http://n2t.net/addgene:36880 ; RRID:Addgene_36880)
