[The description below was written by a language model from this plasmid's Addgene catalogue record and pLannotate feature annotations shown in this document.]
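Description:
pBT268 (pCA-ATG-intron-tTA2-iiTRE-tdT3Mycii) is a 9.1 kb mammalian expression plasmid built on pBluescript SK(+). It is propagated in E. coli through a high-copy ColE1/pUC origin with ampicillin selection (AmpR), and it retains the backbone's f1 origin, the lacZα remnant and its lac regulatory elements, and the flanking T7 and T3 promoters.

The payload combines two transcription units into a self-contained tetracycline-regulated reporter. In the first, the CAG promoter (CMV enhancer, chicken β-actin promoter and chimeric intron) drives the tetracycline transactivator tTA2, followed by an SV40 polyadenylation signal. The tTA2 coding sequence is interrupted immediately after its start codon by a β-globin intron carrying a loxP site, so the ATG and the rest of the open reading frame are joined only after splicing. This mimics the split-gene arrangement used in MADM (Mosaic Analysis with Double Markers), where Cre-mediated recombination at an intronic loxP site reconstitutes functional markers. The automated annotation labels this coding region as rtTA3 with a VP16-derived activation domain, which probably reflects sequence similarity among Tet transactivators; the catalogue entry identifies it as tTA2.

In the second unit, a TRE (seven tetO repeats plus a minimal CMV promoter) drives tdTomato fused to three C-terminal Myc tags, again ending in an SV40 poly(A) signal. According to the catalogue entry and the "ii" in the plasmid name, chicken β-globin HS4 insulator cores flank this cassette, presumably to shield the TRE from the nearby CAG enhancer, though the feature table does not annotate them. The associated work extends MADM in mice. The record does not state this plasmid's specific use, but its design suits testing the intron-split tTA2 and its amplified tdTomato readout in mammalian cells.
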