Features (pLannotate 1.2.2; 29 found; start..end, strand, type, name):
     33..461     -  rep_origin     f1 ori (sequence partly withheld): f1 bacteriophage origin of replication; arrow indicates direction of (+) strand synthesis
    466..623     -  CDS            lacZα (fragment): LacZα fragment of β-galactosidase; lacZ fragment
    626..644     +  promoter       T7 promoter: promoter for bacteriophage T7 RNA polymerase
    653..694     -  misc_feature   MCS (fragment): pBluescript multiple cloning site
    791..1094    +  enhancer       CMV enhancer: human cytomegalovirus immediate early enhancer
   1096..1373    +  promoter       chicken β-actin promoter: No description available
   1375..2392    +  intron         chimeric intron: chimera between introns from chicken β-actin and rabbit β-globin
   2498..2531    +  protein_bind   loxP: Cre-mediated recombination occurs in the 8-bp core sequence (GCATACAT). Cre recombinase
   2532..2611    +  intron         chimeric intron (fragment): chimera between introns from human β-globin and immunoglobulin heavy chain genes
   2650..3345    +  CDS            rtTA3: reverse tetracycline transactivator 3 activates expression from Tet-responsive promoters in the presence of doxycycline
   3275..3385    +  CDS            VP48: 3 tandem repeats of the minimal activation domain of herpes simplex virus VP16 (Cheng et al., 2013)
   3409..3493    +  CDS            large T antigen (fragment): large T antigen from SV40 (simian virus 40)
   3516..3637    +  polyA_signal   SV40 poly(A) signal: SV40 polyadenylation signal
   4161..4431    +  protein_bind   tetracycline response element: contains seven copies of the tetracycline operator tetO tetracycline repressor TetR
   4442..4459    +  misc_feature   MCS (fragment): pUC18/19 multiple cloning site
   4464..4502    +  promoter       minimal CMV promoter: human cytomegalovirus (CMV) immediate early promoter
   4596..4621    +  misc_feature   MCS (fragment): pUC18/19 multiple cloning site
   4633..6060    +  CDS            tdTomato: tdTomato is a basic (constitutively fluorescent) orange fluorescent protein published in 2004, derived from Discosoma sp.. It is reported to be a somewhat slowly-maturing tandem dimer with low acid sensitivity.
   6203..6286    +  CDS            large T antigen (fragment): large T antigen from SV40 (simian virus 40)
   6309..6390    +  polyA_signal   SV40 poly(A) signal: SV40 polyadenylation signal
   6909..6944    -  misc_feature   MCS (fragment): pBluescript multiple cloning site
   6957..6975    -  promoter       T3 promoter: promoter for bacteriophage T3 RNA polymerase
   7020..7036    -  protein_bind   lac operator: The lac repressor binds to the lac operator to inhibit transcription in E. coli. This inhibition can be relieved by adding lactose or isopropyl-β-D-thiogalactopyranoside (IPTG). lac repressor encoded by lacI
   7044..7074    -  promoter       lac promoter: promoter for the E. coli lac operon
   7089..7110    -  protein_bind   CAP binding site: CAP binding activates transcription in the presence of cAMP. E. coli catabolite activator protein
   7123..7215    -  CDS            lacI (fragment): lac repressor; lacI; The lac repressor binds to the lac operator to inhibit transcription in E. coli. This inhibition can be relieved by adding lactose or isopropyl-β-D-thiogalactopyranoside (IPTG).
   7398..7986    -  rep_origin     ori: high-copy-number ColE1/pMB1/pBR322/pUC origin of replication
   8157..9017    -  CDS            AmpR: β-lactamase; bla; confers resistance to ampicillin, carbenicillin, and related antibiotics
   9018..9122    -  promoter       AmpR promoter: bla
>Addgene plasmid #36880 | pBT268_(pCA-ATG-intron-tTA2-iiTRE-tdT3Mycii) | depositor full sequence | sequence record 46126 | pBT268_(pCA-ATG-intron-tTA2-iiTRE-tdT3Mycii) sequence 9142 bps
CACCTAAATTGTAAGCGTTAATATTTTGTTAAAATTCGCGTTAAATTTTTGTTAAATCAGCTCATTTTTT
AACCAATAGGCCGAAATCGGCAAAATCCCTTATAAATCAAAAGAATAGACCGAGATAGGGT
[37 nt withheld, positions 132-168]
AAAGAACGTGGACTCCAACGTCAAAGG
[49 nt withheld, positions 196-244]
T
[91 nt withheld, positions 246-336]
G
[124 nt withheld, positions 338-461]
CCCATTCGCCATTCAGGCTGCGCAACTGTTGGGAAGGGCGATCGGTGCGGGCCTCTTCGCTATTACGCCA
GCTGGCGAAAGGGGGATGTGCTGCAAGGCGATTAAGTTGGGTAACGCCAGGGTTTTCCCAGTCACGACGT
TGTAAAACGACGGCCAGTGAATTGTAATACGACTCACTATAGGGCGAATTGGGTACCGGGCCCCCCCTCG
AGGTCGACGGTATCGATAAGCTTCCCTTAATTAACCGTTTAAACAATTCTGCAGGAATCTAGTTATTAAT
AGTAATCAATTACGGGGTCATTAGTTCATAGCCCATATATGGAGTTCCGCGTTACATAACTTACGGTAAA
TGGCCCGCCTGGCTGACCGCCCAACGACCCCCGCCCATTGACGTCAATAATGACGTATGTTCCCATAGTA
ACGCCAATAGGGACTTTCCATTGACGTCAATGGGTGGAGTATTTACGGTAAACTGCCCACTTGGCAGTAC
ATCAAGTGTATCATATGCCAAGTACGCCCCCTATTGACGTCAATGACGGTAAATGGCCCGCCTGGCATTA
TGCCCAGTACATGACCTTATGGGACTTTCCTACTTGGCAGTACATCTACGTATTAGTCATCGCTATTACC
ATGGTCGAGGTGAGCCCCACGTTCTGCTTCACTCTCCCCATCTCCCCCCCCTCCCCACCCCCAATTTTGT
ATTTATTTATTTTTTAATTATTTTGTGCAGCGATGGGGGCGGGGGGGGGGGGGGGGCGCGCGCCAGGCGG
GGCGGGGCGGGGCGAGGGGCGGGGCGGGGCGAGGCGGAGAGGTGCGGCGGCAGCCAATCAGAGCGGCGCG
CTCCGAAAGTTTCCTTTTATGGCGAGGCGGCGGCGGCGGCGGCCCTATAAAAAGCGAAGCGCGCGGCGGG
CGGGGAGTCGCTGCGACGCTGCCTTCGCCCCGTGCCCCGCTCCGCCGCCGCCTCGCGCCGCCCGCCCCGG
CTCTGACTGACCGCGTTACTCCCACAGGTGAGCGGGCGGGACGGCCCTTCTCCTCCGGGCTGTAATTAGC
GCTTGGTTTAATGACGGCTTGTTTCTTTTCTGTGGCTGCGTGAAAGCCTTGAGGGGCTCCGGGAGGGCCC
TTTGTGCGGGGGGAGCGGCTCGGGGGGTGCGTGCGTGTGTGTGTGCGTGGGGAGCGCCGCGTGCGGCTCC
GCGCTGCCCGGCGGCTGTGAGCGCTGCGGGCGCGGCGCGGGGCTTTGTGCGCTCCGCAGTGTGCGCGAGG
GGAGCGCGGCCGGGGGCGGTGCCCCGCGGTGCGGGGGGGGCTGCGAGGGGAACAAAGGCTGCGTGCGGGG
TGTGTGCGTGGGGGGGTGAGCAGGGGGTGTGGGCGCGTCGGTCGGGCTGCAACCCCCCCTGCACCCCCCT
CCCCGAGTTGCTGAGCACGGCCCGGCTTCGGGTGCGGGGCTCCGTACGGGGCGTGGCGCGGGGCTCGCCG
TGCCGGGCGGGGGGTGGCGGCAGGTGGGGGTGCCGGGCGGGGCGGGGCCGCCTCGGGCCGGGGAGGGCTC
GGGGGAGGGGCGCGGCGGCCCCCGGAGCGCCGGCGGCTGTCGAGGCGCGGCGAGCCGCAGCCATTGCCTT
TTATGGTAATCGTGCGAGAGGGCGCAGGGACTTCCTTTGTCCCAAATCTGTGCGGAGCCGAAATCTGGGA
GGCGCCGCCGCACCCCCTCTAGCGGGCGCGGGGCGAAGCGGTGCGGCGCCGGCAGGAAGGAAATGGGCGG
GGAGGGCCTTCGTGCGTCGCCGCGCCGCCGTCCCCTTCTCCCTCTCCAGCCTCGGGGCTGTCCGCGGGGG
GACGGCTGCCTTCGGGGGGGACGGGGCAGGGCGGGGTTCGGCTTCTGGCGTGTGACCGGCGGCTCTAGAG
CCTCTGCTAACCATGTTCATGCCTTCTTCTTTTTCCTACAGCTCCTGGGCAACGTGCTGGTTATTGTGCT
GTCTCATCATTTTGGCAAAGAATTGATTTGATACCGCGGGCCCGGGTTCCGCCACCATGGTTGGTATCAA
AGATCTATAACTTCGTATAGCATACATTATACGAAGTTATGGTTACAAGACAGGTTTAAGGAGACCAATA
GAAACTGGGCATGTGGAGACAGAGAAGACTCTTGGGTTTCTGATAGGCACTGACTCTCTCTGCCTATTGG
TCTATTTTCCCACCCTTAGTCTAGACTGGACAAGAGCAAAGTCATAAACTCTGCTCTGGAATTACTCAAT
GAAGTCGGTATCGAAGGCCTGACGACAAGGAAACTCGCTCAAAAGCTGGGAGTTGAGCAGCCTACCCTGT
ACTGGCACGTGAAGAACAAGCGGGCCCTGCTCGATGCCCTGGCAATCGAGATGCTGGACAGGCATCATAC
CCACTTCTGCCCCCTGGAAGGCGAGTCATGGCAAGACTTTCTGCGGAACAACGCCAAGTCATTCCGCTGT
GCTCTCCTCTCACATCGCGACGGGGCTAAAGTGCATCTCGGCACCCGCCCAACAGAGAAACAGTACGAAA
CCCTGGAAAATCAGCTCGCGTTCCTGTGTCAGCAAGGCTTCTCCCTGGAGAACGCACTGTACGCTCTGTC
CGCCGTGGGCCACTTTACACTGGGCTGCGTATTGGAGGATCAGGAGCATCAAGTAGCAAAAGAGGAAAGA
GAGACACCTACCACCGATTCTATGCCCCCACTTCTGAGACAAGCAATTGAGCTGTTCGACCATCAGGGAG
CCGAACCTGCCTTCCTTTTCGGCCTGGAACTAATCATATGTGGCCTGGAGAAACAGCTAAAGTGCGAAAG
CGGCGGGCCGGCCGACGCCCTTGACGATTTTGACTTAGACATGCTCCCAGCCGATGCCCTTGACGACTTT
GACCTTGATATGCTGCCTGCTGACGCTCTTGACGATTTTGACCTTGACATGCTCCCCGGATGAGAATTCT
AGATAACTGATCATAATCAGCCATACCACATTTGTAGAGGTTTTACTTGCTTTAAAAAACCTCCCACACC
TCCCCCTGAACCTGAAACATAAAATGAATGCAATTGTTGTTGTTAACTTGTTTATTGCAGCTTATAATGG
TTACAAATAAAGCAATAGCATCACAAATTTCACAAATAAAGCATTTTTTTCACTGCATTCTAGTTGTGGT
TTGTCCAAACTCATCAATGTATCTTATTTAAATGGGGACAGCCCCCCCCCAAAGCCCCCAGGGATGTAAT
TACGTCCCTCCCCCGCTAGGGGGCAGCAGCGAGCCGCCCGGGGCTCCGCTCCGGTCCGGCGCTCCCCCCG
CATCCCCGAGCCGGCAGCGTGCGGGGACAGCCCGGGCACGGGGAAGGTGGCACGGGATCGCTTTCCTCTG
AACGCTTCTCGCTGCTCTTTGAGCCTGCAGACACCTGGGGGGATACGGGGAAAAAGCTTTAGGCTGAGTG
CACGGGGACAGCCCCCCCCCAAAGCCCCCAGGGATGTAATTACGTCCCTCCCCCGCTAGGGGGCAGCAGC
GAGCCGCCCGGGGCTCCGCTCCGGTCCGGCGCTCCCCCCGCATCCCCGAGCCGGCAGCGTGCGGGGACAG
CCCGGGCACGGGGAAGGTGGCACGGGATCGCTTTCCTCTGAACGCTTCTCGCTGCTCTTTGAGCCTGCAG
ACACCTGGGGGGATACGGGGAAAAAGCTTTAGGCTGAAGATCTGATTCGAGTTTACCACTCCCTATCAGT
GATAGAGAAAAGTGAAAGTCGAGTTTACCACTCCCTATCAGTGATAGAGAAAAGTGAAAGTCGAGTTTAC
CACTCCCTATCAGTGATAGAGAAAAGTGAAAGTCGAGTTTACCACTCCCTATCAGTGATAGAGAAAAGTG
AAAGTCGAGTTTACCACTCCCTATCAGTGATAGAGAAAAGTGAAAGTCGAGTTTACCACTCCCTATCAGT
GATAGAGAAAAGTGAAAGTCGAGTTTACCACTCCCTATCAGTGATAGAGAAAAGTGAAAGTCGAGCTCGG
TACCCGGGTCGAGGTAGGCGTGTACGGTGGGAGGCCTATATAAGCAGAGCTCGTTTAGTGAACCGTCAGA
TCGCCTGGAGACGCCATCCACGCTGTTTTGACCTCCATAGAAGACACCGGGACCGATCCAGCCTCCGCGG
CCCCGAATTCGAGCTCGGTACCCGGGGATCGGGCCGCCACCATGGTGAGTAAGGGCGAGGAGGTCATCAA
AGAGTTCATGCGCTTCAAGGTGCGCATGGAGGGCTCCATGAACGGCCACGAGTTCGAGATCGAGGGCGAG
GGCGAGGGCCGCCCCTACGAGGGCACCCAGACCGCCAAGCTGAAGGTGACCAAGGGCGGCCCCCTGCCCT
TCGCCTGGGACATCCTGTCCCCCCAGTTCATGTACGGCTCCAAGGCGTACGTGAAGCACCCCGCCGACAT
CCCCGATTACAAGAAGCTGTCCTTCCCCGAGGGCTTCAAGTGGGAGCGCGTGATGAACTTCGAGGACGGC
GGTCTGGTGACCGTGACCCAGGACTCCTCCCTGCAGGACGGCACGCTGATCTACAAGGTGAAGATGCGCG
GCACCAACTTCCCCCCCGACGGCCCCGTAATGCAGAAGAAGACCATGGGCTGGGAGGCCTCCACCGAGCG
CCTGTACCCCCGCGACGGCGTGCTGAAGGGCGAGATCCACCAGGCCCTGAAGCTGAAGGACGGCGGCCAC
TACCTGGTGGAGTTCAAGACCATCTACATGGCCAAGAAGCCCGTGCAACTGCCCGGCTACTACTACGTGG
ACACCAAGCTGGACATCACCTCCCACAACGAGGACTACACCATCGTGGAACAGTACGAGCGCTCCGAGGG
CCGCCACCACCTGTTCCTGGGGCATGGCACCGGCAGCACCGGCAGCGGCAGCTCCGGCACCGCCTCCTCC
GAGGACAACAACATGGCCGTCATCAAAGAGTTCATGCGCTTCAAGGTGCGCATGGAGGGCTCCATGAACG
GCCACGAGTTCGAGATCGAGGGCGAGGGCGAGGGCCGCCCCTACGAGGGCACCCAGACCGCCAAGCTGAA
GGTGACCAAGGGCGGCCCCCTGCCCTTCGCCTGGGACATCCTGTCCCCCCAGTTCATGTACGGCTCCAAG
GCGTACGTGAAGCACCCCGCCGACATCCCCGATTACAAGAAGCTGTCCTTCCCCGAGGGCTTCAAGTGGG
AGCGCGTGATGAACTTCGAGGACGGCGGTCTGGTGACCGTGACCCAGGACTCCTCCCTGCAGGACGGCAC
GCTGATCTACAAGGTGAAGATGCGCGGCACCAACTTCCCCCCCGACGGCCCCGTAATGCAGAAGAAGACC
ATGGGCTGGGAGGCCTCCACCGAGCGCCTGTACCCCCGCGACGGCGTGCTGAAGGGCGAGATCCACCAGG
CCCTGAAGCTGAAGGACGGCGGCCGCTACCTGGTGGAGTTCAAGACCATCTACATGGCCAAGAAGCCCGT
GCAACTGCCCGGCTACTACTACGTGGACACCAAGCTGGACATCACCTCCCACAACGAGGACTACACCATC
GTGGAACAGTACGAGCGCTCCGAGGGCCGCCACCACCTGTTCCTGTACGGCATGGACGAGCTGTACAAGA
GATCCTTAGAGCAGAAACTCATTAGCGAGGAGGACCTGAACAGCGAACAGAAACTCATTTCCGAAGAGGA
TCTCAACTCCGAGCAGAAGCTGATCAGCGAGGAGGACCTGAGATCCTGAGAATTCGACGATATCTCTAGA
GGATCATAATCAGCCATACCACATTTGTAGAGGTTTTACTTGCTTTAAAAAACCTCCCACACCTCCCCCT
GAACCTGAAACATAAAATGAATGCAATTGTTGTTGTTAACTTGTTTATTGCAGCTTATAATGGTTACAAA
TAAAGCAATAGCATCACAAATTTCACAAATAAAGCATTTTTTTCACTGCCTCGAATCACTAGTGGGGACA
GCCCCCCCCCAAAGCCCCCAGGGATGTAATTACGTCCCTCCCCCGCTAGGGGGCAGCAGCGAGCCGCCCG
GGGCTCCGCTCCGGTCCGGCGCTCCCCCCGCATCCCCGAGCCGGCAGCGTGCGGGGACAGCCCGGGCACG
GGGAAGGTGGCACGGGATCGCTTTCCTCTGAACGCTTCTCGCTGCTCTTTGAGCCTGCAGACACCTGGGG
GGATACGGGGAAAAAGCTTTAGGCTGAGTGCACGGGGACAGCCCCCCCCCAAAGCCCCCAGGGATGTAAT
TACGTCCCTCCCCCGCTAGGGGGCAGCAGCGAGCCGCCCGGGGCTCCGCTCCGGTCCGGCGCTCCCCCCG
CATCCCCGAGCCGGCAGCGTGCGGGGACAGCCCGGGCACGGGGAAGGTGGCACGGGATCGCTTTCCTCTG
AACGCTTCTCGCTGCTCTTTGAGCCTGCAGACACCTGGGGGGATACGGGGAAAAAGCTTTAGGCTGAGGC
GCGCCCAACTAGTTCTAGAGCGGCCGCCACCGCGGTGGAGCTCCAGCTTTTGTTCCCTTTAGTGAGGGTT
AATTTCGAGCTTGGCGTAATCATGGTCATAGCTGTTTCCTGTGTGAAATTGTTATCCGCTCACAATTCCA
CACAACATACGAGCCGGAAGCATAAAGTGTAAAGCCTGGGGTGCCTAATGAGTGAGCTAACTCACATTAA
TTGCGTTGCGCTCACTGCCCGCTTTCCAGTCGGGAAACCTGTCGTGCCAGCTGCATTAATGAATCGGCCA
ACGCGCGGGGAGAGGCGGTTTGCGTATTGGGCGCTCTTCCGCTTCCTCGCTCACTGACTCGCTGCGCTCG
GTCGTTCGGCTGCGGCGAGCGGTATCAGCTCACTCAAAGGCGGTAATACGGTTATCCACAGAATCAGGGG
ATAACGCAGGAAAGAACATGTGAGCAAAAGGCCAGCAAAAGGCCAGGAACCGTAAAAAGGCCGCGTTGCT
GGCGTTTTTCCATAGGCTCCGCCCCCCTGACGAGCATCACAAAAATCGACGCTCAAGTCAGAGGTGGCGA
AACCCGACAGGACTATAAAGATACCAGGCGTTTCCCCCTGGAAGCTCCCTCGTGCGCTCTCCTGTTCCGA
CCCTGCCGCTTACCGGATACCTGTCCGCCTTTCTCCCTTCGGGAAGCGTGGCGCTTTCTCATAGCTCACG
CTGTAGGTATCTCAGTTCGGTGTAGGTCGTTCGCTCCAAGCTGGGCTGTGTGCACGAACCCCCCGTTCAG
CCCGACCGCTGCGCCTTATCCGGTAACTATCGTCTTGAGTCCAACCCGGTAAGACACGACTTATCGCCAC
TGGCAGCAGCCACTGGTAACAGGATTAGCAGAGCGAGGTATGTAGGCGGTGCTACAGAGTTCTTGAAGTG
GTGGCCTAACTACGGCTACACTAGAAGGACAGTATTTGGTATCTGCGCTCTGCTGAAGCCAGTTACCTTC
GGAAAAAGAGTTGGTAGCTCTTGATCCGGCAAACAAACCACCGCTGGTAGCGGTGGTTTTTTTGTTTGCA
AGCAGCAGATTACGCGCAGAAAAAAAGGATCTCAAGAAGATCCTTTGATCTTTTCTACGGGGTCTGACGC
TCAGTGGAACGAAAACTCACGTTAAGGGATTTTGGTCATGAGATTATCAAAAAGGATCTTCACCTAGATC
CTTTTAAATTAAAAATGAAGTTTTAAATCAATCTAAAGTATATATGAGTAAACTTGGTCTGACAGTTACC
AATGCTTAATCAGTGAGGCACCTATCTCAGCGATCTGTCTATTTCGTTCATCCATAGTTGCCTGACTCCC
CGTCGTGTAGATAACTACGATACGGGAGGGCTTACCATCTGGCCCCAGTGCTGCAATGATACCGCGAGAC
CCACGCTCACCGGCTCCAGATTTATCAGCAATAAACCAGCCAGCCGGAAGGGCCGAGCGCAGAAGTGGTC
CTGCAACTTTATCCGCCTCCATCCAGTCTATTAATTGTTGCCGGGAAGCTAGAGTAAGTAGTTCGCCAGT
TAATAGTTTGCGCAACGTTGTTGCCATTGCTACAGGCATCGTGGTGTCACGCTCGTCGTTTGGTATGGCT
TCATTCAGCTCCGGTTCCCAACGATCAAGGCGAGTTACATGATCCCCCATGTTGTGCAAAAAAGCGGTTA
GCTCCTTCGGTCCTCCGATCGTTGTCAGAAGTAAGTTGGCCGCAGTGTTATCACTCATGGTTATGGCAGC
ACTGCATAATTCTCTTACTGTCATGCCATCCGTAAGATGCTTTTCTGTGACTGGTGAGTACTCAACCAAG
TCATTCTGAGAATAGTGTATGCGGCGACCGAGTTGCTCTTGCCCGGCGTCAATACGGGATAATACCGCGC
CACATAGCAGAACTTTAAAAGTGCTCATCATTGGAAAACGTTCTTCGGGGCGAAAACTCTCAAGGATCTT
ACCGCTGTTGAGATCCAGTTCGATGTAACCCACTCGTGCACCCAACTGATCTTCAGCATCTTTTACTTTC
ACCAGCGTTTCTGGGTGAGCAAAAACAGGAAGGCAAAATGCCGCAAAAAAGGGAATAAGGGCGACACGGA
AATGTTGAATACTCATACTCTTCCTTTTTCAATATTATTGAAGCATTTATCAGGGTTATTGTCTCATGAG
CGGATACATATTTGAATGTATTTAGAAAAATAAACAAATAGGGGTTCCGCGCACATTTCCCCGAAAAGTG
C
