>Addgene plasmid #36880 | pBT268_(pCA-ATG-intron-tTA2-iiTRE-tdT3Mycii) | addgene partial sequence | sequence record 48094 | pCAG-F 5'-GCAACGTGCTGGTTATTGTG-3'
GCGGGCCCGGGTTCCGCCACCATGGTTGGTATCAAAGATCTATAACTTCGTATAGCATACATTATACGAA
GTTATGGTTACAAGACAGGTTTAAGGAGACCAATAGAAACTGGGCATGTGGAGACAGAGAAGACTCTTGG
GTTTCTGATAGGCACTGACTCTCTCTGCCTATTGGTCTATTTTCCCACCCTTAGTCTAGACTGGACAAGA
GCAAAGTCATAAACTCTGCTCTGGAATTACTCAATGAAGTCGGTATCGAAGGCCTGACGACAAGGAAACT
CGCTCAAAAGCTGGGAGTTGAGCAGCCTACCCTGTACTGGCACGTGAAGAACAAGCGGGCCCTGCTCGAT
GCCCTGGCAATCGAGATGCTGGACAGGCATCATACCCACTTCTGCCCCCTGGAAGGCGAGTCATGGCAAG
ACTTTCTGCGGAACAACGCCAAGTCATTCCGCTGTGCTCTCCTCTCACATCGCGACGGGGCTAAAGTGCA
TCTCGGCACCCGCCCAACAGAGAAACAGTACGAAACCCTGGAAAATCAGCTCGCGTTCCTGTGTCAGCAA
GGCTTCTCCCTGGAGAACGCACTGTACGCTCTGTCCGCCGTGGGCCACTTTACACTGGGCTGCGTATTGG
AGGATCAGGAGCATCAAGTAGCAAAAGAGGAAAGAGAGACACCTACCACCGATTCTATGCCCCCACTTCT
GAGACAAGCAATTGAGCTGTTCGACCATCAGGGAGCCGAACCTGCCTTCCTTTT
