>Addgene plasmid #36880 | pBT268_(pCA-ATG-intron-tTA2-iiTRE-tdT3Mycii) | addgene partial sequence | sequence record 49955 | tdTomato-Fwd
CGAACAGAAACTCATTTCCGAAGAGGATCTCAACTCCGAGCAGAAGCTGATCAGCGAGGAGGACCTGAGA
TCCTGAGAATTCGACGATATCTCTAGAGGATCATAATCAGCCATACCACATTTGTAGAGGTTTTACTTGC
TTTAAAAAACCTCCCACACCTCCCCCTGAACCTGAAACATAAAATGAATGCAATTGTTGTTGTTAACTTG
TTTATTGCAGCTTATAATGGTTACAAATAAAGCAATAGCATCACAAATTTCACAAATAAAGCATTTTTTT
CACTGCCTCGAATCACTAGTGGGGACAGCCCCCCCCCAAAGCCCCCAGGGATGTAATTACGTCCCTCCCC
CGCTAGGGGGCAGCAGCGAGCCGCCCGGGGCTCCGCTCCGGTCCGGCGCTCCCCCCGCATCCCCGAGCCG
GCAGCGTGCGGGGACAGCCCGGGCACGGGGAAGGTGGCACGGGATCGCTTTCCTCTGAACGCTTCTCGCT
GCTCTTTGAGCCTGCAGACACCTGGGGGGATACGGGGAAAAAGCTTTAGGC
