>Addgene plasmid #36880 | pBT268_(pCA-ATG-intron-tTA2-iiTRE-tdT3Mycii) | addgene partial sequence | sequence record 49956 | tdTomato-Rev 5'-tctttgatgacggccatgt-3'
TACTGTTCCACGATGGTGTAGTCCTCGTTGTGGGAGGTGATGTCCAGCTTGGTGTCCACGTAGTAGTAGC
CGGGCAGTTGCACGGGCTTCTTGGCCATGTAGATGGTCTTGAACTCCACCAGGTAGTGGCCGCCGTCCTT
CAGCTTCAGGGCCTGGTGGATCTCGCCCTTCAGCACGCCGTCGCGGGGGTACAGGCGCTCGGTGGAGGCC
TCCCAGCCCATGGTCTTCTTCTGCATTACGGGGCCGTCGGGGGGGAAGTTGGTGCCGCGCATCTTCACCT
TGTAGATCAGCGTGCCGTCCTGCAGGGAGGAGTCCTGGGTCACGGTCACCAGACCGCCGTCCTCGAAGTT
CATCACGCGCTCCCACTTGAAGCCCTCGGGGAAGGACAGCTTCTTGTAATCGGGGATGTCGGCGGGGTGC
TTCACGTACGCCTTGGAGCCGTACATGAACTGGGGGGACAGGATGTCCCAGGCGAAGGGCAGGGGGCCGC
CCTTGGTCACCTTCAGCTTGGCGGTCTGGGTGCCCTCGTAGGGGCGGCCCTCGCCCTCGCCCTCGATCTC
GAACTCGTGGCCGTTCATGGAGCCCTCCATGCGCACCTTGAAGCGCATGAACTCTTTGATGACCTCCTCG
CCCTTAC
