>Addgene plasmid #36880 | pBT268_(pCA-ATG-intron-tTA2-iiTRE-tdT3Mycii) | addgene partial sequence | sequence record 51489 | TRE-R 5'-GGTACCGAGCTCGACTTTCA-3'
TTTCTCTATCACTGATAGGGAGTGGTAAACTCGACTTTCACTTTTCTCTATCACTGATAGGGAGTGGTAA
ACTCGACTTTCACTTTTCTCTATCACTGATAGGGAGTGGTAAACTCGACTTTCACTTTTCTCTATCACTG
ATAGGGAGTGGTAAACTCGACTTTCACTTTTCTCTATCACTGATAGGGAGTGGTAAACTCGACTTTCACT
TTTCTCTATCACTGATAGGGAGTGGTAAACTCGAATCAGATCTTCAGCCTAAAGCTTTTTCCCCGTATCC
CCCCAGGTGTCTGCAGGCTCAAAGAGCAGCGAGAAGCGTTCAGAGGAAAGCGATCCCGTGCCACCTTCCC
CGTGCCCGGGCTGTCCCCGCACGCTGCCGGCTCGGGGATGCGGGGGGAGCGCCGGACCGGAGCGGAGCCC
CGGGCGGCTCGCTGCTGCCCCCTAGCGGGGGAGGGACGTAATTACATCCCTGGGGGCTTTGGGGGGGGGC
TGTCCCCGTGCACTCAGCCTAAAGCTTTTTCCCCGTATCCCCCCAGGTGTCTGCAGGCTCAAAGAGCAGC
GAGAAGCGTTCAGAGGAAAGCGATCCCGTGCCACCTTCCCCGTGCCCGGGCTGTCCCCGCACGCTGCCGG
CTCGGGGATGCGGGGGGAGCGCCGGACCGGAGCGGAGCCCCGGGCGGCTCGCTGCTGCCCCCTA
